Addgene plasmid #165803: prrnBT1_STD
Purpose: Bacterial rrnB gene T1 terminator
Depositing lab: Koen Venken. Depositing organization: Baylor College of Medicine. Publication: Multiplexed drug-based selection and counterselection genetic manipulations in Drosophila. Matinyan N, Karkhanis MS, Gonzalez Y, Jain A, Saltzman A, Malovannaya A, Sarrion-Perdigones A, Dierick HA, Venken KJT. Cell Rep. 2021 Sep 14;36(11):109700. doi: 10.1016/j.celrep.2021.109700. PubMed 34525356.
Backbone
  Vector backbone: pUPD2
  Backbone size w/o insert (bp): 2955
  Vector type: Bacterial Expression
Growth in bacteria
  Bacterial resistance: Ampicillin, 100 μg/mL
  Growth temperature: 37°C
  Growth strain: DH10B
  Copy number: High Copy
Gene/Insert
  Gene/Insert name: rrnBT1
  Species: E. Coli
  Insert size (bp): 84
  Cloning method: Restriction Enzyme; 5′ cloning site Unknown (unknown if destroyed)
Terms and licenses: Academic/Nonprofit Terms; Industry Terms: Not Available to Industry
Depositor comments: Bacterial Terminator
How to cite: prrnBT1_STD was a gift from Koen Venken (Addgene plasmid # 165803 ; http://n2t.net/addgene:165803 ; RRID:Addgene_165803)
