[The description below was written by a language model from this plasmid's Addgene catalogue record and pLannotate feature annotations shown in this document.]
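Description:
prrnBT1_STD is a small bacterial part-donor plasmid that carries the T1 transcription terminator from the Escherichia coli rrnB ribosomal RNA operon as an 84 bp insert in the pUPD2 backbone. The record classes it as a bacterial expression vector, but its content and the depositor's note ("Bacterial Terminator") indicate a storage or entry clone for a single regulatory element, not a plasmid that expresses a gene. The "_STD" suffix and the pUPD2 backbone suggest a standardised part for modular assembly, although the record gives the cloning method only as restriction enzyme based, with the sites unknown.

The sequenced plasmid is 3,039 nt, matching the stated backbone plus insert. It replicates in E. coli from a high-copy ColE1/pUC-type origin and is selected with ampicillin through the bla gene driven by its own promoter. An f1 origin is also present, which in principle allows single-stranded DNA production with helper phage, along with a fragment of the pBR322 bom region.

The annotation finds two rrnB T1 terminator matches, both on the minus strand. One lies in the region bracketed by outward-facing SP6 and T7 promoters and next to a remnant of lacZα, which is consistent with a cloning site where the insert replaced a blue/white screening cassette. The other T1 match and an rrnB T2 fragment lie elsewhere, possibly insulating the cloning region from read-through transcription, but the table does not say which T1 copy is the deposited part.

The plasmid was deposited with work on multiplexed drug-based selection and counterselection in Drosophila, where it presumably served as a terminator building block for larger constructs.
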