Features (pLannotate 1.2.2; 11 found; start..end, strand, type, name):
     48..94      -  terminator     rrnB T1 terminator: transcription terminator T1 from the E. coli rrnB gene
    149..167     -  promoter       T7 promoter: promoter for bacteriophage T7 RNA polymerase
    170..191     +  CDS            lacZα (fragment): LacZα fragment of β-galactosidase; lacZ fragment
    332..359     +  terminator     rrnB T2 terminator: transcription terminator T2 from the E. coli rrnB gene
    385..840     +  rep_origin     f1 ori (sequence partly withheld): f1 bacteriophage origin of replication; arrow indicates direction of (+) strand synthesis
    841..891     -  misc_feature   bom (fragment): basis of mobility region from pBR322
    918..1022    +  promoter       AmpR promoter: bla
   1023..1883    +  CDS            AmpR: β-lactamase; bla; confers resistance to ampicillin, carbenicillin, and related antibiotics
   2054..2642    +  rep_origin     ori: high-copy-number ColE1/pMB1/pBR322/pUC origin of replication
   2828..2899    -  terminator     rrnB T1 terminator: transcription terminator T1 from the E. coli rrnB gene
   3002..3020    +  promoter       SP6 promoter: promoter for bacteriophage SP6 RNA polymerase
>Addgene plasmid #165803 | prrnBT1_STD | addgene full sequence | sequence record 345194 | Addgene NGS Result
GGCGATGAGTGGTCTCGAGCGGAGAGCGTTCAACCGACAAACAACAGATAAAACGAAAGGCCCAGTCTTT
CGACTGAGCCTTTCGTTTTATTTGATGCCTGAAGCCGAGACCTTGAGATCAATATCTAAGGTCCTAAGCG
GAATTCACCCTATAGTGAGTCGTATTACAATTCACTGGCCGTCGTTTTACATTGAGAAGAGAAAAGAAAA
CCGCCGATCCTGTCCACCGCATTACTGCAAGGTAGTGGACAAGACCGGCGGTCTTAAGTTTTTTGGCTGA
AAGGGTGGCGGGCAGGACGCCCGCCATAAACTGCCAGGCATCAAATTAAGCAGAAGGCCATCCTGACGGA
TGGCCTTTTTGCGTTTCTACAATGTTACGAATGG
[124 nt withheld, positions 385-508]
C
[91 nt withheld, positions 510-600]
AGGGTGATGGTTCACGTAGTGGGCCAGCGCCCTGATAGACGGTTTTTCGCCCTTTGACGTTGGAGTCCAC
GTTCTTT
[37 nt withheld, positions 678-714]
ACCCTATCTCGGTCTATTCTTTTGATTTATAAGGGATTTTGCCGATTTCGGCCTATTGGTTAAAAAATGA
GCTGATTTAACAAAAATTTAACGCGAATTTTAACAAAATATTAACGCTTACAATTTCCTGATGCGGTATT
TTCTACTTACGCATCTGTGCGGTATTTCACACCGCATCAGGTGGCACTTTTCGGGGAAATGTGCGCGGAA
CCCCTATTTGTTTATTTTTCTAAATACATTCAAATATGTATCCGCTCATGAGACAATAACCCTGATAAAT
GCTTCAATAATATTGAAAAAGGAAGAGTATGAGTATTCAACATTTCCGTGTCGCCCTTATTCCCTTTTTT
GCGGCATTTTGCCTTCCTGTTTTTGCTCACCCAGAAACGCTGGTGAAAGTAAAAGATGCTGAAGATCAGT
TGGGTGCACGAGTGGGTTACATCGAACTGGATCTCAACAGCGGTAAGATCCTTGAGAGTTTTCGCCCCGA
AGAACGTTTTCCAATGATGAGCACTTTTAAAGTTCTGCTATGTGGCGCGGTATTATCCCGTATTGACGCC
GGGCAAGAGCAACTAGGTCGCCGCATACACTATTCTCAGAATGACTTGGTTGAGTACTCACCAGTCACAG
AAAAGCATCTTACGGATGGCATGACAGTAAGAGAATTATGCAGTGCTGCCATAACCATGAGTGATAACAC
TGCGGCCAACTTACTTCTGACAACGATCGGAGGACCGAAGGAGCTAACCGCTTTTTTGCACAACATGGGG
GATCATGTAACTCGCCTTGATCGTTGGGAACCGGAGCTGAATGAAGCCATACCAAACGACGAGCGTGACA
CCACGATGCCTGTAGCAATGGCAACAACGTTGCGCAAACTATTAACTGGCGAACTACTTACTCTAGCTTC
CCGGCAACAATTAATAGACTGGATGGAGGCGGATAAAGTTGCAGGACCACTTCTGCGCTCGGCCCTTCCG
GCTGGCTGGTTTATTGCTGATAAATCTGGAGCCGGTGAGCGTGGGTCGCGCGGTATCATTGCAGCACTGG
GGCCAGATGGTAAGCCCTCCCGTATCGTAGTTATCTACACGACGGGGAGTCAGGCAACTATGGATGAACG
AAATAGACAGATCGCTGAGATAGGTGCCTCACTGATTAAGCATTGGTAACTGTCAGACCAAGTTTACTCA
TATATACTTTAGATTGATTTAAAACTTCATTTTTAATTTAAAAGGATCTAGGTGAAGATCCTTTTTGATA
ATCTCATGACCAAAATCCCTTAACGTGAGTTTTCGTTCCACTGAGCGTCAGACCCCGTAGAAAAGATCAA
AGGATCTTCTTGAGATCCTTTTTTTCTGCGCGTAATCTGCTGCTTGCAAACAAAAAAACCACCGCTACCA
GCGGTGGTTTGTTTGCCGGATCAAGAGCTACCAACTCTTTTTCCGAAGGTAACTGGCTTCAGCAGAGCGC
AGATACCAAATACTGTTCTTCTAGTGTAGCCGTAGTTAGGCCACCACTTCAAGAACTCTGTAGCACCGCC
TACATACCTCGCTCTGCTAATCCTGTTACCAGTGGCTGCTGCCAGTGGCGATAAGTCGTGTCTTACCGGG
TTGGACTCAAGACGATAGTTACCGGATAAGGCGCAGCGGTCGGGCTGAACGGGGGGTTCGTGCACACAGC
CCAGCTTGGAGCGAACGACCTACACCGAACTGAGATACCTACAGCGTGAGCTATGAGAAAGCGCCACGCT
TCCCGAAGGGAGAAAGGCGGACAGGTATCCGGTAAGCGGCAGGGTCGGAACAGGAGAGCGCACGAGGGAG
CTTCCAGGGGGAAACGCCTGGTATCTTTATAGTCCTGTCGGGTTTCGCCACCTCTGACTTGAGCGTCGAT
TTTTGTGATGCTCGTCAGGGGGGCGGAGCCTATGGAAAAACGCCAGCAACGCGGCCTTTTTACGGTTCCT
GGCCTTTTGCTGGCCTTTTGCTCACATGTTCTTTCCTGCGTTATCCCCTGATTCTGTGGATAACCGTATT
ACCGCCTTTGAGTGAGCTGATACCGCTCGCCGCAGCCGAACGACCGAGCGCAGCGAGTCAGTGAGCGAGG
AAGCGGAAGGTCAGAGAGCGTTCACCGACAAACAACAGATAAAACGAAAGGCCCAGTCTTTCGACTGAGC
CTTTCGTTTTATTTGATGCCTGCTCGGTACCAAATTCCAGAAAAGAGGCCTCCCGAAAGGGGGGCCTTTT
TTCGTTTTGGTCCGACAGGAAACAGCTATGACCAACGGCTCTATGGTATTTAGGTGACACTATAGAACGA
ATTCACTAGTGATTG
